Addgene plasmid #238608: HiBiT-RAF1 Fusion Vector
Purpose: Express HiBiT-RAF1 Fusion Protein in Mammalian Cells under a CMV promoter
Depositing lab: Promega Corporation.
Backbone
  Vector backbone: pBiT3.1-N [CMV/HiBiT/Blast] Vector
  Vector type: Mammalian Expression
  Selectable markers: Blasticidin
Growth in bacteria
  Bacterial resistance: Kanamycin, 50 μg/mL
  Growth temperature: 37°C
  Growth strain: DH5alpha
  Copy number: High Copy
Gene/Insert
  Gene/Insert name: RAF1
  Species: H. sapiens (human)
  Mutation: None
  Entrez Gene: RAF1 (a.k.a. CMD1NN, CRAF, NS5, Raf-1, c-Raf)
  Promoter: CMV
  Tag / fusion protein: HiBiT (N terminal on backbone)
  Cloning method: Other
Terms and licenses: Academic/Nonprofit Terms; Industry Terms
How to cite: HiBiT-RAF1 Fusion Vector was a gift from Promega Corporation (Addgene plasmid # 238608)
