[The description below was written by a language model from this plasmid's Addgene catalogue record and pLannotate feature annotations shown in this document.]
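Description:
HiBiT-RAF1 Fusion Vector is catalogued as a mammalian expression plasmid built on the pBiT3.1-N [CMV/HiBiT/Blast] backbone. It is meant to express human RAF1 (c-Raf, unmutated) with an N-terminal HiBiT tag from the CMV promoter. HiBiT is a short peptide that complements the LgBiT fragment to reconstitute NanoLuc luciferase, so tagged proteins can be quantified by luminescence. RAF1 is the serine/threonine kinase that links Ras GTPases to the MEK/ERK cascade. The record gives bacterial selection as kanamycin at high copy and mammalian selection as blasticidin.

The annotated 7,120 nt sequence agrees with this only in part. It shows a CMV enhancer/promoter followed by a chimeric β-globin/immunoglobulin intron and a T7 promoter. These drive an open reading frame in which a HaloTag coding sequence and a TEV protease cleavage site sit directly upstream of the RAF1 coding sequence, which spans the plasmid origin. An SV40 polyadenylation signal lies beyond the RAF1 end. No HiBiT feature is annotated, though a tag that short may simply go undetected by the annotation tool. The HaloTag-TEV arrangement is not mentioned in the catalogue entry.

The only resistance cassette found is neo (nptII) under tandem SV40 and EM7 promoters with a synthetic poly(A) signal. That explains kanamycin selection in bacteria and would normally confer G418 resistance in mammalian cells; no blasticidin resistance gene is annotated. Propagation relies on a high-copy ColE1/pUC-type origin, with a cer site that helps keep the plasmid monomeric. Because of these differences, the tag and the mammalian marker should be confirmed against the sequence before use.
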