Features (pLannotate 1.2.2; 21 found; start..end, strand, type, name):
   1446..1466    -  CDS            TEV site: tobacco etch virus (TEV) protease recognition and cleavage site
   1479..2369    -  CDS            HaloTag®: modified bacterial dehalogenase that forms covalent bonds with chloroalkane derivatives
   2385..2403    -  promoter       T7 promoter: promoter for bacteriophage T7 RNA polymerase
   2447..2579    -  intron         chimeric intron: chimera between introns from human β-globin and immunoglobulin heavy chain genes
   2718..2917    -  promoter       CMV promoter: human cytomegalovirus (CMV) immediate early promoter
   2919..3296    -  enhancer       CMV enhancer: human cytomegalovirus immediate early enhancer
   3489..3772    -  misc_feature   cer region: ColE1-derived recombination site that helps to maintain plasmids as monomers
   3888..4476    +  rep_origin     ori: high-copy-number ColE1/pMB1/pBR322/pUC origin of replication
   4605..4694    +  CDS            tnpA (fragment): TN5P_ECOLX - Also known as tnp. Experimental evidence at protein level: Swiss-Prot protein existence level 1. Mediates transposition of transposon Tn5 by a 'cut and paste' mechanism. First, the monomeric transposase binds the 19 bp inverted DNA repeats flanking the transposon. Then, dimerization of the DNA- bound transposase creates a synaptic DNA complex. After nicking of the first DNA strand, excision of the transposon proceeds through a series of intermediates. The transposase then mediates the insertion of the transposon at a new site by strand transfer. The activity of the wild- type tran
   4715..4763    -  polyA_signal   poly(A) signal: synthetic polyadenylation signal
   4830..5621    -  CDS            neo: KKA2_KLEPN - Also known as kan, nptII. Experimental evidence at protein level: Swiss-Prot protein existence level 1. Resistance to kanamycin, neomycin, paromomycin, ribostamycin, butirosin and gentamicin B. From Klebsiella pneumoniae.
   5653..5700    -  promoter       EM7 promoter: synthetic bacterial promoter&nbsp
   5715..6072    -  promoter       SV40 promoter: SV40 enhancer and early promoter
   6137..6188    +  misc_feature   bom (fragment): basis of mobility region from pBR322
   6189..6221    -  rep_origin     M13 ori (fragment): M13 bacteriophage origin of replication; arrow indicates direction of (+) strand synthesis
   6226..6294    +  CDS            large T antigen (fragment): large T antigen from SV40 (simian virus 40)
   6317..6438    +  polyA_signal   SV40 poly(A) signal: SV40 polyadenylation signal
   6460..6479    -  terminator     T7 terminator (fragment): transcription terminator for bacteriophage T7 RNA polymerase
   6487..6536    -  CDS            SET1 (fragment): solubility-enhancement tag derived from T7 phage gene 10B
   6543..6598    -  misc_feature   MCS: pUC18/19 multiple cloning site
   6607..1430    -  CDS            RAF1 (across the origin) (sequence withheld): RAF1_HUMAN - Also known as RAF. Experimental evidence at protein level: Swiss-Prot protein existence level 1. Serine/threonine-protein kinase that acts as a regulatory link between the membrane-associated Ras GTPases and the MAPK/ERK cascade, and this critical regulatory link functions as a switch determining cell fate decisions including proliferation, differentiation, apoptosis, survival and oncogenic transformation. RAF1 activation initiates a mitogen-activated protein kinase (MAPK) cascade that comprises a sequential phosphorylation of the dual-specific MAPK kinases (MAP2K1/MEK1 and MAP2K2
>Addgene plasmid #238608 | HiBiT-RAF1 Fusion Vector | addgene full sequence | sequence record 479076 | Addgene NGS Result
[1430 nt withheld, positions 1-1430]
GGCGATCGCGTTATCGCTCTGAAAGTACAGATCCTCAGTGGTTGGCTCGCCGGAAATCTCGAGCGTCGAC
AGCCAGCGCGCGATCTCGCTGCCGATCAGGTCCGGGTTGTCTTCTTGCAGCAGATTCAGACCCGGGCCGA
TGTCCACAGCCTTGCAGTTAGGCAGGCTTTTGGCCAGGCGAGCGGCTTCGGCCGGTGGGATCAGAACGCC
TGGGGTGCCCCAGAACAGCAGCTTCGGGACAGGGGACTGGTGCAGCCAGTCCATGTATTCTTCGACCAGC
GCGACGATGTTCGCTGGCTCACCGGCGATTGGCAGCTCGTTTGGGAAGCGCCACAGTGGCTCGCGGTCAA
CAGGATTCAGGAACGGCTCGCGGTAATGGTCCATCTCGACTTCAGTCAGCGGGCGGACGACACCCATCGG
CAGCGTACCCTCGATAAAAACGTTCTGATCGATGATCAGCTTGCGGCCGACGTCGGTGGTGCGGAAGGCC
TGGAAGGTCTCGCGGGCAAATTCTGGCCATTCGTCCCAGGTCGGGATAGGGCGGATGAACTCCATAAATG
CAATACCTTTGACGCGCTCTGGATTGCGCTTGGCCCAGTGGAAACCCAGAGCGGAGCCCCAGTCGTGAAT
GACCAGGACGACCTCTTCCAGACCCAGGGCTTCGATGAAGGCATCCATGAAGCGGACGTGGTCGTCGAAG
AAATAACCCAGGTCTGGTTTGTCGGATTTGCCCATACCGATCAGGTCTGGAGCAATGCAGCGATGGGTCG
GTGCAACATGCGGGATGATGTTGCGCCACACGTAGGAGGAGGTCGGGTTACCGTGCAGGAACAGCACAGG
GGTGCCATCGCGCGGACCAACATCGACGTAGTGCATGCGCTCGCCCAGGACTTCCACATAATGGGGGTCG
AATGGAAAGCCAGTACCGATTTCTGCCATGGTGGCTTTGCTAGCCCTATAGTGAGTCGTATTAATACTCT
AGCCTTAAGAGCTGTAATTGAACTGGGAGTGGACACCTGTGGAGAGAAAGGCAAAGTGGATGTCAGTAAG
ACCAATAGGTGCCTATCAGAAACGCAAGAGTCTTCTCTGTCTCGACAAGCCCAGTTTCTATTGGTCTCCT
TAAACCTGTCTTGTAACCTTGATACTTACCTGCCCAGTGCCTCACGACCAACTTCTGCAGCTTAAGTTCG
AGACTGTTGTGTCAGAAGCACTGACTGCGTTAGCAATTTAACTGTGATAAACTACCGCAATAAAGCTTCT
AGTGATCTGACGGTTCACTAAACCAGCTCTGCTTATATAGACCTCCCACCGTACACGCCTACCGCCCATT
TGCGTCAACGGGGCGGGGTTATTACGACATTTTGGAAAGTCCCGTTGATTTTGGTGCCAAAACAAACTCC
CATTGACGTCAATGGGGTGGAGACTTGGAAATCCCCGTGAGTCAAACCGCTATCCACGCCCATTGGTGTA
CTGCCAAAACCGCATCACCATGGTAATAGCGATGACTAATACGTAGATGTACTGCCAAGTAGGAAAGTCC
CGTAAGGTCATGTACTGGGCATAATGCCAGGCGGGCCATTTACCGTCATTGACGTCAATAGGGGGCGGAC
TTGGCATATGATACACTTGATGTACTGCCAAGTGGGCAGTTTACCGTAAATACTCCACCCATTGACGTCA
ATGGAAAGTCCCTATTGGCGTTACTATGGGAACATACGTCATTATTGACGTCAATGGGCGGGGGTCGTTG
GGCGGTCAGCCAGGCGGGCCATTTACCGTAAGTTATGTAACGCGGAACTCCATATATGGGCTATGAACTA
ATGACCCCGTAATTGATTACTATTAATAACTAGTCAATAATCAATGCCAACATGGCGGTCATATTGGACA
TGAGCCAATATAAATGTACATATTATGATATAGATACAACGTATGCAATGGCCAATAGCCAATATTGATT
TATGCTATATAACCAATGAATAATATGGCTAATGGCCAATATTGAAGATCTCGATCCTCTACGCCGGACG
CATCGTGGCCGGAGTACTGCGGTTTATCTCGATGGCTACGAGGGCAGACAGTAAGTGGATTTACCATAAT
CCCTTAATTGTACGCACCGCTAAAACGCGTTCAGCGCGATCACGGCAGCAGACAGGTAAAAATGGCAACA
AACCACCCGAAAAACTGCCGCAATCGCGCCTGATAAATTTTAACCGTATGAATACCTATGCAACCAGAGG
GTACAGGCCACATTACCCCCACTTAATCCACTGAAGCTGCCATTTTTCATGGTTTCACCATCCCAGCGAA
GGGCCATCCAGCGTGCGTTCCTGTATTTCCGGACTATAAAAGGATCTAGGTGAAGATCCTTTTTGATAAT
CTCATGACCAAAATCCCTTAACGTGAGTTTTCGTTCCACTGAGCGTCAGACCCCGTAGAAAAGATCAAAG
GATCTTCTTGAAATCCTTTTTTTCTGCGCGTAATCTGCTGCTTGCAAACAAAAAAACCACCGCTACCAGC
GGTGGTTTGTTTGCCGGATCAAGAGCTACCAACTCTTTTTCCGAAGGTAACTGGCTTCAGCAGAGCGCAG
ATACCAAATACTGTCCTTCTAGTGTAGCCGTAGTTAGGCCACCACTTCAAGAACTCTGTAGCACCGCCTA
CATACCTCGCTCTGCTAATCCTGTTACCAGTGGCTGCTGCCAGTGGCGATAAGTCGTGTCTTACCGGGTT
GGACTCAAGACGATAGTTACCGGATAAGGCGCAGCGGTCGGGCTGAACGGGGGGTTCGTGCACACAGCCC
AGCTTGGAGCGAACGACCTACACCGAACTGAGATACCTACAGCGTGAGCTATGAGAAAGCGCCACGCTTC
CCGAAGGGAGAAAGGCGGACAGGTATCCGGTAAGCGGCAGGGTCGGAACAGGAGAGCGCACGAGGGAGCT
TCCAGGGGGAAACGCCTGGTATCTTTATAGTCCTGTCGGGTTTCGCCACCTCTGACTTGAGCGTCGATTT
TTGTGATGCTCGTCAGGGGGGCGGAGCCTATGGAAAAACGCCAGCAACGCGGCCTTTTTACGGTTCCTGG
CCTTTTGCTGGCCTTTTGCTCACATGTTCTTTCCTGCGTTATCCCCTGATTCTGTGGATAACCGTATTAC
CGCCTTTGAGTGAGCTGATACCGGGTAGAAAGCCAGTCCGCAGAAACGGTGCTGACCCCGGATGAATGTC
AGCTACTGGGCTATCTGGACAAGGGAAAACGCAAGCGCAAAGAGGATCCTTATCGCTATCGATTCACACA
AAAAACCAACACACAGATGTAATGAAAATAAAGATATTTTATTGCGGCCATCGTGATGGCAGGTTGGGCG
TCGCTTGGTCGGTCATTTCGAACCCCAGAGTCCCGCTCAGAAGAACTCGTCAAGAAGGCGATAGAAGGCG
ATGCGCTGCGAATCGGGAGCGGCGATACCGTAAAGCACGAGGAAGCGGTCAGCCCATTCGCCGCCAAGCT
CTTCAGCAATATCACGGGTAGCCAACGCTATGTCCTGATAGCGGTCCGCCACACCCAGCCGGCCACAGTC
GATGAATCCAGAAAAGCGGCCATTTTCCACCATGATATTCGGCAAGCAGGCATCGCCATGGGTCACGACG
AGATCCTCGCCGTCGGGCATGCGCGCCTTGAGCCTGGCGAACAGTTCGGCTGGCGCGAGCCCCTGATGCT
CTTCGTCCAGATCATCCTGATCGACAAGACCGGCTTCCATCCGAGTACGTGCTCGCTCGATGCGATGTTT
CGCTTGGTGGTCGAATGGGCAGGTAGCCGGATCAAGCGTATGCAGCCGCCGCATTGCATCAGCCATGATG
GATACTTTCTCGGCAGGAGCAAGGTGAGATGACAGGAGATCCTGCCCCGGCACTTCGCCCAATAGCAGCC
AGTCCCTTCCCGCTTCAGTGACAACGTCGAGCACAGCTGCGCAAGGAACGCCCGTCGTGGCCAGCCACGA
TAGCCGCGCTGCCTCGTCCTGCAGTTCATTCAGGGCACCGGACAGGTCGGTCTTGACAAAAAGAACCGGG
CGCCCCTGCGCTGACAGCCGGAACACGGCGGCATCAGAGCAGCCGATTGTCTGTTGTGCCCAGTCATAGC
CGAATAGCCTCTCCACCCAAGCGGCCGGAGAACCTGCGTGCAATCCATCTTGTTCAATCATGATCTGCCT
CCTGGGTTTAGTTCCTCACCTTGTCGTATTATACTATGCCGATATACTATGCCGATGATTAATTGTCAAC
AGTTAATTAAGCTTTTTGCAAAAGCCTAGGCCTCCAAAAAAGCCTCCTCACTACTTCTGGAATAGCTCAG
AGGCCGAGGCGGCCTCGGCCTCTGCATAAATAAAAAAAATTAGTCAGCCATGGGGCGGAGAATGGGCGGA
ACTGGGCGGAGTTAGGGGCGGGATGGGCGGAGTTAGGGGCGGGACTATGGTTGCTGACTAATTGAGATGC
ATGCTTTGCATACTTCTGCCTGCTGGGGAGCCTGGGGACTTTCCACACCTGGTTGCTGACTAATTGAGAT
GCATGCTTTGCATACTTCTGCCTGCTGGGGAGCCTGGGGACTTTCCACACCCTAACTGACACACATTCCA
CAGCTGGTTCTTTCCGCCTCAGAAGGTACCTAACCAAGTTCCTCTTTCAGAGGTTATTTCAGGCCATGGT
GCTGCGCAGATCCGCGTATGCGGTGTGAAATACCGCACAGATGCGTAAGGAGAAAATACCGCATCAGGAA
ATTGTAAGCGTTAATATTTTGTTAAAATTCGATTTTACCACATTTGTAGAGGTTTTACTTGCTTAAAAAA
ACCTCCCACATCTCCCCCTGAACCTGAAACATAAAATGAATGCAATTGTTGTTGTTAACTTGTTTATTGC
AGCTTATAATGGTTACAAATAAAGCAATAGCATCACAAATTTCACAAATAAAGCATTTTTTTCACTGCAT
TCTAGTTGTGGTTTGTCCAAACTCATCAATGTATCTTATCATGTCTGCTCGAAGCGGCCGCCCCAAGGGG
TTATGCTAGTTATTGCTCAGCGGTGGCAGCAGCCAACTCAGCTTCCTTTCGGGCTTTGTTAGCAGCCGGA
TCAGCTTGCATGCCTGCAGGTCGACTCTAGAGGATCCCCGGGTACCGAGCCCGAATTCGTTTA
[517 nt withheld, positions 6604-7120]
